>Addgene plasmid #213143 | pST | addgene full sequence | sequence record 422586 | Addgene NGS Result
GGGGGGCCTTTTTTCGTTTTGGTCCAATGGCGGCGCGCCATCGAATGGCGCAAAACCTTTCGCGGTATGG
CATGATAGCGCCCGGAAGAGAGTCAATTCAGGGTGGTGAATATGAAACCAGTAACGTTATACGATGTCGC
AGAGTATGCCGGTGTCTCTTATCAGACCGTTTCCCGCGTGGTGAACCAGGCCAGCCACGTTTCTGCGAAA
ACGCGGGAAAAAGTGGAAGCGGCGATGGCGGAGCTGAATTACATTCCCAACCGCGTGGCACAACAACTGG
CGGGCAAACAGTCGTTGCTGATTGGCGTTGCCACCTCCAGTCTGGCCCTGCACGCGCCGTCGCAAATTGT
CGCGGCGATTAAATCTCGCGCCGATCAACTGGGTGCCAGCGTGGTGGTGTCGATGGTAGAACGAAGCGGC
GTCGAAGCCTGTAAAGCGGCGGTGCACAATCTTCTCGCGCAACGCGTCAGTGGGCTGATCATTAACTATC
CGCTGGATGACCAGGATGCCATTGCTGTGGAAGCTACCTGCACTAATGTTCCGGCGTTATTTCTTGATGT
CTCTGACCAGACACCCATCAACAGTATTATTTTCTCCCATGAGGACGGTATGCGACTGGGCGTGGAGCAT
CTGGTCGCATTGGGTCACCAGCAAATCGCGCTGTTAGCGGGCCCATTAAGTTCTGTCTCGGCGCGTCTGC
GTCTGGCTGGCTGGCATAAATATCTCACTCGCAATCAAATTCAGCCGATAGCGGAACGGGAAGGCGACTG
GAGTGCCATGTCCGGTTTTCAACAAACCATGCAAATGCTGAATGAGGGCATCGTTCCCACTGCGATGCTG
GTTGCCAACGATCAGATGGCGCTGGGCGCAATGCGCGCCATTACCGAGTCCGGGCTGCGCGTTGGTGCGG
ATATCTCGGTAGTGGGATACGACGATACCGAAGATAGCTCATGTTATATCCCGCCGTTAACCACCATCAA
ACAGGATTTTCGCCTGCTGGGGCAAACCAGCGTGGACCGCTTGCTGCAACTCTCTCAGGGCCAGGCGGTG
AAGGGCAATCAGCTGTTGCCAGTCTCACTGGTGAAAAGAAAAACCACCCTGGCGCCCAATACGCAAACCG
CCTCCCCCCGCGCGTTGGCCGATTCATTAATGCAGCTGGCACGACAGGTTTCCCGACTGGAAAGCGGGCA
GTGATAATCCAGGAGGAAAAAAATGTCCAGATTAGATAAAAGTAAAGTGATTAACAGCGCATTAGAGCTG
CTTAATGAGGTCGGAATCGAAGGTTTAACAACCCGTAAACTCGCCCAGAAGCTAGGTGTAGAGCAGCCTA
CATTGTATTGGCATGTAAAAAATAAGCGGGCTTTGCTCGACGCCTTAGCCATTGAGATGTTAGATAGGCA
CCATACTCACTTTTGCCCTTTAGAAGGGGAAAGCTGGCAAGATTTTTTACGTAATAACGCTAAAAGTTTT
AGATGTGCTTTACTAAGTCATCGCGATGGAGCAAAAGTACATTTAGGTACACGGCCTACAGAAAAACAGT
ATGAAACTCTCGAAAATCAATTAGCCTTTTTATGCCAACAAGGTTTTTCACTAGAGAATGCATTATATGC
ACTCAGCGCTGTGGGGCATTTTACTTTAGGTTGCGTATTGGAAGATCAAGAGCATCAAGTCGCTAAAGAA
GAAAGGGAAACACCTACTACTGATAGTATGCCGCCATTATTACGACAAGCTATCGAATTATTTGATCACC
AAGGTGCAGAGCCAGCCTTCTTATTCGGCCTTGAATTGATCATATGCGGATTAGAAAAACAACTTAAATG
TGAAAGTGGGTCCTAATAATTGGTAACGAATCAGACAATTGACGGCTCGAGGGAGTAGCATAGGGTTTGC
AGAATCCCTGCTTCGTCCATTTGACAGGCACATTATGCATCGATGATAAGCTGTCAAACATGAGCAGATC
CTCTACGCCGGACGCATCGTGGCCGGCATCACCGGCGCCACAGGTGCGGTTGCTGGCGCCTATATCGCCG
ACATCACCGATGGGGAAGATCGGGCTCGCCACTTCGGGCTCATGAGCAAATGTTTTATCTGAGGTGCTTC
CTCGCTCACTGACTCGCTGCACGAGGCAGACCTCAGCGCTAGCGGAGTGTATACTGGCTTACTATGTTGG
CACTGATGAGGGTGTCAGTGAAGTGCTTCATGTGGCAGGAGAAAAAAGGCTGCACCGGTGCGTCAGCAGA
ATATGTGATACAGGATATATTCCGCTTCCTCGCTCACTGACTCGCTACGCTCGGTCGTTCGACTGCGGCG
AGCGGAAATGGCTTACGAACGGGGCGGAGATTTCCTGGAAGATGCCAGGAAGATACTTAACAGGGAAGTG
AGAGGGCCGCGGCAAAGCCGTTTTTCCATAGGCTCCGCCCCCCTGACAAGCATCACGAAATCTGACGCTC
AAATCAGTGGTGGCGAAACCCGACAGGACTATAAAGATACCAGGCGTTTCCCCCTGGCGGCTCCCTCGTG
CGCTCTCCTGTTCCTGCCTTTCGGTTTACCGGTGTCATTCCGCTGTTATGGCCGCGTTTGTCTCATTCCA
CGCCTGACACTCAGTTCCGGGTAGGCAGTTCGCTCCAAGCTGGACTGTATGCACGAACCCCCCGTTCAGT
CCGACCGCTGCGCCTTATCCGGTAACTATCGTCTTGAGTCCAACCCGGAAAGACATGCAAAAGCACCACT
GGCAGCAGCCACTGGTAATTGATTTAGAGGAGTTAGTCTTGAAGTCATGCGCCGGTTAAGGCTAAACTGA
AAGGACAAGTTTTGGTGACTGCGCTCCTCCAAGCCAGTTACCTCGGTTCAAAGAGTTGGTAGCTCAGAGA
ACCTTCGAAAAACCGCCCTGCAAGGCGGTTTTTTCGTTTTCAGAGCAAGAGATTACGCGCAGACCAAAAC
GATCTCAAGAAGATCATCTTATTAAGGGGTCTGACGCTCAGTGGAACGAAAAATCAATCTAAAGTATATA
TGAGTAAACTTGGTCTGACAGTTACCTTAGAAAAACTCATCGAGCATCAAATGAAACTGCAATTTATTCA
TATCAGGATTATCAATACCATATTTTTGAAAAAGCCGTTTCTGTAATGAAGGAGAAAACTCACCGAGGCA
GTTCCATAGGATGGCAAGATCCTGGTATCGGTCTGCGATTCCGACTCGTCCAACATCAATACAACCTATT
AATTTCCCCTCGTCAAAAATAAGGTTATCAAGTGAGAAATCACCATGAGTGACGACTGAATCCGGTGAGA
ATGGCAAAAGCTTATGCATTTCTTTCCAGACTTGTTCAACAGGCCAGCCATTACGCTCGTCATCAAAATC
ACTCGCATCAACCAAACCGTTATTCATTCGTGATTGCGCCTGAGCGAGACGAAATACGCGATCGCTATTA
AAAGGACAATTACAAACAGGAATCGAATGCAACCGGCGCAGGAACACTGCCAGCGCATCAACAATGTTTT
CACCTGAATCAGGATATTCTTCTAATACCTGGAATGCTGTTTTCCCGGGGATCGCAGTGGTGAGTAACCA
TGCATCATCAGGAGTACGGATAAAATGCTTGATGGTCGGAAGAGGCATAAATTCCGTCAGCCAGTTTAGT
CTGACCATCTCATCTGTAACATCATTGGCAACGCTACCTTTGCCATGTTTCAGAAACAACTCTGGCGCAT
CGGGCTTCCCATACAATCGATAGATTGTCGCACCTGATTGCCCGACATTATCGCGAGCCCATTTATACCC
ATATAAATCAGCATCCATGTTGGAATTTAATCGCGGCCTGGAGCAAGACGTTTCCCGTTGAATATGGCTC
ATAACACCCCTTGTATTACCGTTTATGTAAGCAGACAGTTTTATTGTTCATGATGATATATTTTTATCTT
GTGCAATGTACATCAGAGATTTTGAGACACAAGGAGAACGATCGTTGGCTGTGTTGACAATTAATCATCG
GCTCGTATAATGTGTGGAATTGTGAGCGCTCACAATTAGTCGTCAAGTGCTGTGCTTGCACTTCTGATGA
GGCAGTGATGCCGAAACGACCTCTACAAATAATTTTGTTTAAGCCATGTCATTGGCTTTTGATAGAGGAC
AACTACTAGATGAATCAATCGGACGAGAACATCGGTAAAGCGGGTGGTATTCAAGTTATTGCACGTGCGG
CGTCTATTATGCGTGCCCTCGGTTCCCACCCCCATGGTCTTTCTCTGGCCGCAATCGCCCAGCTTGTGGG
TTTGCCGCGTAGTACGGTGCAACGTATTATTAATGCGTTAGAAGAGGAATTTCTTGTGGAAGCCCTGGGC
CCGGCAGGCGGCTTCCGTCTGGGACCGGCCCTGGGTCAACTCATTAACCAAGCTCAGACTGATATCCTGA
GCCTCGTTAAGCCATATTTACGTTCCTTGGCCGAAGAATTAGATGAATCCGTTTGCTTAGCCAGTTTGGC
TGGTGACAAGATTTATGTTTTAGATCGCATTGTCTCGGAACGTGAATTGCGTGTCGTTTTCCCAATCGGC
ATCAATGTTCCGGCGGCGGCCACCGCCGCGGGTAAGGTTTTGCTGGCCGCGCTGCCAGATGAGACTCTCC
AGGCAGCCTTAGGTGAACAATTGCCCGTTCTGACATCAAATACGCTGGGGCGTAAAGCTTTGGTAAAGCA
GCTCAGTGAGGTCCGCCAATCCGGAGTGGCATCAGACCTTGATGAACATATCGACGGTGTCTGTAGTTTT
GCGACCCTGCTGGACACGTATCTGGGTTACTATAGCCTGGCAATTGTTATGCCTTCCAGCCGTGCTTCGA
AACAAAGCGATCTCATTAAGAAGGCACTTTTACAATCGAAACTTAACATTGAACGCGCGATTGGTCGTGC
CAGCAAGAAGGCCCCGTGAGTCAGTTTCACCTGTTTTACGTAAAAACCCGCTTCGGCGGGTTTTTACTTT
TGGTACTGGTATGGAAGCTATACGTTACCAATTGACAAAAAACCACATAGTGATACACTATTCTGCAATG
CGGGCCATGCATTGTGTCACACAGGAAACATGACCTAAGGAGGTAAATAATGAGAAAGGGAGAGGAGTTG
TTTACTGGCGTCGTGCCCATTTTAGTCGAGTTAGATGGAGATGTAAATGGGCATAAGTTTAGTGTACGGG
GCGAGGGAGAGGGCGATGCCACAAATGGAAAGCTTACTTTAAAGTTTATTTGTACAACGGGGAAGTTACC
AGTACCTTGGCCTACACTTGTTACAACTTTAACGTATGGAGTCCAATGTTTTGCACGGTATCCAGATCAT
ATGAAGCAACATGATTTCTTTAAGTCGGCCATGCCAGAGGGATATGTCCAAGAGCGCACAATAAGCTTTA
AGGATGATGGAACATATAAGACACGGGCAGAGGTGAAGTTTGAGGGAGATACACTTGTAAATCGCATAGA
GTTGAAGGGCATTGATTTTAAGGAAGATGGCAACATTCTGGGGCATAAGTTAGAGTATAACTTTAACAGC
CACAATGTATATATTACGGCGGACAAGCAAAAGAATGGGATAAAGGCCAATTTTAAGATTCGCCATAATG
TCGAGGATGGGTCCGTCCAACTCGCCGATCATTATCAACAAAATACTCCCATTGGCGATGGCCCAGTCTT
GCTCCCTGATAATCATTATCTCTCAACTCAATCAGTACTCTCAAAGGATCCTAATGAGAAGCGGGATCAT
ATGGTCCTTTTAGAGTTTGTCACTGCAGCCGGCATTACACATGGCATGGATGAGTTGTATAAGTAACTCG
GTAAAGAGGGGAAATACTAGATGATGAAATCTAACAATGCGCTCATCGTCATCCTCGGCACCGTCACCCT
GGATGCTGTAGGCATAGGCTTGGTTATGCCGGTACTGCCGGGCCTCTTGCGGGATATCGTCCATTCCGAC
AGCATCGCCAGTCACTATGGCGTGCTGCTAGCGCTATATGCGTTGATGCAATTTCTATGCGCACCCGTTC
TCGGAGCACTGTCCGACCGCTTTGGCCGCCGCCCAGTCCTGCTCGCTTCGCTACTTGGAGCCACTATCGA
CTACGCGATCATGGCGACCACACCCGTCCTGTGGATCCTCTACGCCGGACGCATCGTGGCCGGCATCACC
GGCGCCACAGGTGCGGTTGCTGGCGCCTATATCGCCGACATCACCGATGGGGAAGATCGGGCTCGCCACT
TCGGGCTCATGAGCGCTTGTTTCGGCGTGGGTATGGTGGCAGGCCCCGTGGCCGGGGGACTGTTGGGCGC
CATCTCCTTGCATGCACCATTCCTTGCGGCGGCGGTGCTCAACGGCCTCAACCTACTACTGGGCTGCTTC
CTAATGCAGGAGTCGCATAAGGGAGAGCGTCGACCGATGCCCTTGAGAGCCTTCAACCCAGTCAGCTCCT
TCCGGTGGGCGCGGGGCATGACTATCGTCGCCGCACTTATGACTGTCTTCTTTATCATGCAACTCGTAGG
ACAGGTGCCGGCAGCGCTCTGGGTCATTTTCGGCGAGGACCGCTTTCGCTGGAGCGCGACGATGATCGGC
CTGTCGCTTGCGGTATTCGGAATCTTGCACGCCCTCGCTCAAGCCTTCGTCACTGGTCCCGCCACCAAAC
GTTTCGGCGAGAAGCAGGCCATTATCGCCGGCATGGCGGCCGACGCGCTGGGCTACGTCTTGCTGGCGTT
CGCGACGCGAGGCTGGATGGCCTTCCCCATTATGATTCTTCTCGCTTCCGGCGGCATCGGGATGCCCGCG
TTGCAGGCCATGCTGTCCAGGCAGGTAGATGACGACCATCAGGGACAGCTTCAAGGATCGCTCGCGGCTC
TTACCAGCCTAACTTCGATCATTGGACCGCTGATCGTCACGGCGATTTATGCCGCCTCGGCGAGCACATG
GAACGGGTTGGCATGGATTGTAGGCGCCGCCCTATACCTTGTCTGCCTCCCCGCGTTGCGTCGCGGTGCA
TGGAGCCGGGCCACCTCGACCTGAACCAAATTCCAGAAAAGAGGCCTCCCGAAA
Features (pLannotate 1.2.2; 16 found; start..end, strand, type, name):
     38..111     +  promoter       lacI promoter (fragment): lacI
    113..1194    +  CDS            lacI (fragment): lac repressor; lacI; The lac repressor binds to the lac operator to inhibit transcription in E. coli. This inhibition can be relieved by adding lactose or isopropyl-β-D-thiogalactopyranoside (IPTG).
   1213..1833    +  CDS            tetR: TETR2_ECOLX - Experimental evidence at protein level: Swiss-Prot protein existence level 1. TetR is the repressor of the tetracycline resistance element; its N-terminal region forms a helix-turn-helix structure and binds DNA. Binding of tetracycline to TetR reduces the repressor affinity for the tetracycline resistance gene (tetA) promoter operator sites. From Escherichia coli.
   1929..1947    -  promoter       tet promoter (fragment): E. coli promoter for tetracycline efflux protein gene
   1957..2077    +  CDS            TcR (fragment): tetracycline efflux protein; tet; confers resistance to tetracycline
   2096..2118    -  rep_origin     RSF ori (fragment): Plasmids containing the RSF 1030 origin of replication can be propagated in E. coli cells that contain additional plasmids with compatible origins.
   2135..2161    +  misc_feature   bom (fragment): basis of mobility region from pBR322
   2260..2315    -  rep_origin     RSF ori (fragment): Plasmids containing the RSF 1030 origin of replication can be propagated in E. coli cells that contain additional plasmids with compatible origins.
   2403..2948    -  rep_origin     p15A ori: Plasmids containing the medium-copy-number p15A origin of replication can be propagated in E. coli cells that contain a second plasmid with the ColE1 origin.
   3037..3852    -  CDS            KanR: aminoglycoside phosphotransferase; aph(3')-Ia; confers resistance to kanamycin in bacteria or G418 (Geneticin®) in eukaryotes
   3974..4002    +  promoter       tac promoter: strong E. coli promoter; hybrid between the trp and lac UV5 promoters
   4008..4027    +  protein_bind   lac operator (symmetric): The lac repressor binds to the lac operator to inhibit transcription in E. coli. This inhibition can be relieved by adding lactose or isopropyl-β-D-thiogalactopyranoside (IPTG). The symmetric lac operator was optimized for tight binding of lac repressor. lac repressor encoded by lacI
   4031..4076    +  ncRNA          Hammerhead 3: Accession: RF00008 - Hammerhead ribozyme (type III)
   4140..4916    +  CDS            ttgV: TTGV_PSEPT - Experimental evidence at protein level: Swiss-Prot protein existence level 1. Represses the expression of the ttgGHI and ttgVW operons. Binds to the ttgGHI / ttgVW intergenic region, probably preventing binding of RNA polymerase; ttgV dissociates from this region in the presence of 1-hexanol. From Pseudomonas putida (strain DOT-T1E).
   5090..5803    +  CDS            Superfolder GFP: Superfolder GFP is a basic (constitutively fluorescent) green fluorescent protein published in 2005, derived from Aequorea victoria. It is reported to be a very rapidly-maturing weak dimer.
   5834..7024    +  CDS            TcR: tetracycline efflux protein; tet; confers resistance to tetracycline
