[The description below was written by a language model from this plasmid's Addgene catalogue record and pLannotate feature annotations shown in this document.]
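Description:
pST is a low-copy bacterial expression plasmid of about 7.1 kb that carries a TtgV-based whole-cell biosensor circuit. It was built by Gibson assembly in the pQacR-Q2 backbone. It replicates in E. coli from a p15A origin, which is compatible with ColE1-type plasmids, and is selected with kanamycin through an aminoglycoside phosphotransferase gene. The short RSF ori and bom matches in the annotation are only fragments near the p15A region and are probably homology hits rather than functional elements. The backbone also supplies constitutively expressed lacI and an adjacent tetR coding sequence. The record does not describe any role for tetR in this circuit.

The sensor module begins with a tac promoter followed by a symmetric lac operator, so transcription is held off by LacI and can be induced with IPTG. A hammerhead ribozyme sits just downstream of the operator. This arrangement is commonly used as an insulator that cleaves off the variable 5' leader so that translation is independent of promoter context. Next comes ttgV, which encodes the Pseudomonas putida DOT-T1E repressor. TtgV normally binds the ttgGHI/ttgVW intergenic operator and releases it when an effector molecule is bound. Superfolder GFP lies downstream as the fluorescent output, followed by a full-length tetracycline efflux gene. The feature table does not annotate the promoter driving sfGFP. It is presumably a TtgV-responsive promoter in the unannotated gap between ttgV and sfGFP, but the record does not confirm this, nor whether the tetracycline gene is co-expressed as a second, selectable output. According to the associated publication title, the construct serves as a generalist biosensor for indole derivatives, reporting ligand presence as fluorescence.
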