Addgene plasmid #213143: pST
Purpose: TtgV Biosensor
Depositing lab: Radhakrishnan Mahadevan. Depositing organization: University of Toronto. Publication: Design and Characterization of a Generalist Biosensor for Indole Derivatives. Pham C, Stogios PJ, Savchenko A, Mahadevan R. ACS Synth Biol. 2024 Jul 19;13(7):2246-2252. doi: 10.1021/acssynbio.3c00736. Epub 2024 Jun 14. PubMed 38875315.
Backbone
  Vector backbone: pQacR-Q2
  Backbone manufacturer: Alec Nielsen
  Backbone size w/o insert (bp): 5697
  Total vector size (bp): 7054
  Modifications to backbone: Insertion of TtgV-sfGFP biosensor circuit components
  Vector type: Bacterial Expression
Growth in bacteria
  Bacterial resistance: Kanamycin, 50 μg/mL
  Growth temperature: 37°C
  Growth strain: DH5alpha
  Copy number: Low Copy
Gene/Insert
  Gene/Insert name: TtgV sfGFP Biosensor (alt name: tac-TtgV-sfGFP)
  Insert size (bp): 1832
  Promoter: Tac
  Cloning method: Gibson Cloning
  Sequencing primers: 5′ TGACAATTAATCATCGGCTC; 3′ GACGATGAGCGCATTGTTAG
Terms and licenses: Academic/Nonprofit Terms; Industry Terms: Not Available to Industry
How to cite: pST was a gift from Radhakrishnan Mahadevan (Addgene plasmid # 213143 ; http://n2t.net/addgene:213143 ; RRID:Addgene_213143)
